Addgene plasmid #168944: pEntry_HCoV-OC43-NS12.9
Purpose: Gateway-compatible Entry vector
Depositing lab: Pascal Falter-Braun. Depositing organization: Helmholtz Munich. Publication: A resource of human coronavirus protein-coding sequences in a flexible, multipurpose Gateway Entry clone collection. Weller B, Lin CW, Pogoutse O, Sauer M, Marin-de la Rosa N, Strobel A, Young V, Knapp JJ, Rayhan A, Falter C, Kim DK, Roth FP, Falter-Braun P. G3 (Bethesda). 2023 Jul 5;13(7):jkad105. doi: 10.1093/g3journal/jkad105. PubMed 37267226.
Backbone
  Vector backbone: pENTR223.1*SfiI
  Backbone size w/o insert (bp): 2800
  Vector type: Gateway-compatible Entry vector
Growth in bacteria
  Bacterial resistance: Spectinomycin, 50 μg/mL
  Growth temperature: 37°C
  Growth strain: DH5alpha
  Copy number: High Copy
Gene/Insert
  Gene/Insert name: HCoV-OC43-NS12.9 (alt name: NS12.9)
  Species: Other
  Insert size (bp): 330
  Entrez Gene: ns12.9 (a.k.a. EYW02_gp5)
  Cloning method: Restriction Enzyme; 5′ cloning site SfiI (unknown if destroyed); 3′ cloning site SfiI (unknown if destroyed)
  Sequencing primers: 5′ M13 uni (-21); 3′ M13 rev (-29)
Resource information
  A portion of this plasmid was derived from a plasmid made by: Synthesized by Twist Bioscience
Terms and licenses: Academic/Nonprofit Terms; Industry Terms: Not Available to Industry
Depositor comments: 5'-linker: SfiI-BamHI-ATG-BamHI (GGCCGTCAaggccaggatccatgggatcc), 3'-linker: PacI-TAA-AsiSI-SfiI (cttaatTAAgacgcgatcgcggcctcatGGGCC).
How to cite: pEntry_HCoV-OC43-NS12.9 was a gift from Pascal Falter-Braun (Addgene plasmid # 168944 ; http://n2t.net/addgene:168944 ; RRID:Addgene_168944)
