[The description below was written by a language model from this plasmid's Addgene catalogue record and pLannotate feature annotations shown in this document.]
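Description:
pEntry_HCoV-OC43-NS12.9 is a Gateway-compatible Entry clone built on the pENTR223.1 backbone, carrying the coding sequence for the NS12.9 accessory protein of human coronavirus OC43. The roughly 3.2 kb plasmid is maintained in E. coli at high copy through a ColE1/pUC-type origin and is selected with spectinomycin via the aadA (SmR) aminoglycoside adenylyltransferase gene. Short fragments of an integron Pc promoter and a gentamicin resistance gene lie upstream of that marker. Other annotated lacI and lacZα fragments are backbone remnants rather than functional genes.

The insert, about 330 bp and derived from a synthesized fragment, was cloned between two SfiI sites and sits between attL1 and attL2, the recombination sites used in the Gateway LR reaction to move an open reading frame into attR-containing Destination vectors. According to the depositor, the 5′ linker supplies BamHI sites flanking an ATG, and the 3′ linker supplies PacI, a TAA stop codon and AsiSI. This linker design appears intended to make the start and stop codons modifiable, although the record does not spell out how. rrnB T1 and T2 terminators upstream of attL1 insulate the cassette from read-through transcription. A T7 promoter lies just outside attL2 and points back toward the insert. The Entry vector has no dedicated expression promoter for the ORF, so expression depends on the Destination vector chosen.

The plasmid belongs to a collection of human coronavirus protein-coding sequences in Entry clone format, serving as a source for transferring NS12.9 into expression or assay vectors. The two feature tables describe the same 3,173 nt circular sequence and differ only in their start coordinate.
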