Features (pLannotate 1.2.2; 12 found; start..end, strand, type, name):
    414..506     +  CDS            lacI (fragment): lac repressor; lacI; The lac repressor binds to the lac operator to inhibit transcription in E. coli. This inhibition can be relieved by adding lactose or isopropyl-β-D-thiogalactopyranoside (IPTG).
    561..588     -  terminator     rrnB T2 terminator: transcription terminator T2 from the E. coli rrnB gene
    720..763     +  terminator     rrnB T1 terminator: Escherichia coli rrnB; transcription terminator T1 from the E. coli rrnB gene
    810..846     -  CDS            lacZα (fragment): LacZα fragment of β-galactosidase; lacZ fragment
    862..958     +  protein_bind   attL1: mutant version of attL; recombination site for the Gateway® LR reaction LR Clonase™
    991..1314    +  CDS            NS12_CVHOC: Protein inferred from homology: Swiss-Prot protein existence level 3. May act as membrane-anchoring region for structural proteins during virus assembly, or play a role in membrane association of the viral polymerase during replication. From Human coronavirus OC43 (HCoV-OC43).
   1346..1444    -  protein_bind   attL2: mutant version of attL; recombination site for the Gateway® LR reaction LR Clonase™
   1462..1480    -  promoter       T7 promoter: promoter for bacteriophage T7 RNA polymerase
   1670..1693    +  promoter       Pc promoter (fragment): intI1 (promoter lies within the coding sequence); class 1 integron promoter
   1869..1925    +  CDS            GmR (fragment): gentamycin acetyltransferase; aacC1; confers resistance to gentamycin
   1932..2723    +  CDS            SmR: aminoglycoside adenylyltransferase (Murphy, 1985); aadA; confers resistance to spectinomycin and streptomycin
   2816..231     +  rep_origin     ori (across the origin): high-copy-number ColE1/pMB1/pBR322/pUC origin of replication
>Addgene plasmid #168944 | pEntry_HCoV-OC43-NS12.9 | addgene full sequence | sequence record 479312 | Addgene NGS Result
ACCTACACCGAACTGAGATACCTACAGCGTGAGCTATGAGAAAGCGCCACGCTTCCCGAAGGGAGAAAGG
CGGACAGGTATCCGGTAAGCGGCAGGGTCGGAACAGGAGAGCGCACGAGGGAGCTTCCAGGGGGAAACGC
CTGGTATCTTTATAGTCCTGTCGGGTTTCGCCACCTCTGACTTGAGCGTCGATTTTTGTGATGCTCGTCA
GGGGGGCGGAGCCTATGGAAAAACGCCAGCAACGCGGCCTTTTTACGGTTCCTGGCCTTTTGCTGGCCTT
TTGCTCACATGTTCTTTCCTGCGTTATCCCCTGATTCTGTGGATAACCGTATTACCGCCTTTGAGTGAGC
TGATACCGCTCGCCGCAGCCGAACGACCGAGCGCAGCGAGTCAGTGAGCGAGGAAGCGGAAGAGCGCCCA
ATACGCAAACCGCCTCTCCCCGCGCGTTGGCCGATTCATTAATGCAGCTGGCACGACAGGTTTCCCGACT
GGAAAGCGGGCAGTGAGCGCAACGCAATTAATACGCGTACCGCTAGCCAGGAAGAGTTTGTAGAAACGCA
AAAAGGCCATCCGTCAGGATGGCCTTCTGCTTAGTTTGATGCCTGGCAGTTTATGGCGGGCGTCCTGCCC
GCCACCCTCCGGGCCGTTGCTTCACAACGTTCAAATCCGCTCCCGGCGGATTTGTCCTACTCAGGAGAGC
GTTCACCGACAAACAACAGATAAAACGAAAGGCCCAGTCTTCCGACTGAGCCTTTCGTTTTATTTGATGC
CTGGCAGTTCCCTACTCTCGCGTTAACGCTAGCATGGATGTTTTCCCAGTCACGACGTTGTAAAACGACG
GCCAGTCTTAAGCTCGGGCCCCAAATAATGATTTTATTTTGACTGATAGTGACCTGTTCGTTGCAACAAA
TTGATGAGCAATGCTTTTTTATAATGCCAACTTTGTACAAAAAAGCAGAAGGGCCGTCAAGGCCAGGATC
CATGGGATCCGACATTTGGAGACCTGAGAAGAAATATCTCCGTTATATTAACGGTTTTAATGTCTCAGAA
TTAGAAGATGCTTGTTTTAAATTTAACTATCAATTTCCTAAAGTAGGATATTGTAGAGTTCCTAGTCATG
CTTGGTGCCGTAATCAAGGTAGATTTTGTGCTACATTCACTCTTTATGGTAAATCCAAACATTATGATAA
ATATTTTGGAGTAATAAATGGTTTCACAGCATTCGCTAATACTGTAGAGGATGCTGTTAACAAACTGGTT
TTCTTAGCTGTTGACTTTATTACCTGGCGCAGACAGGAGTTAAATGTTTATGGCCTTAATTAAGACGCGA
TCGCGGCCTCATGGGCCCAGCTTTCTTGTACAAAGTTGGCATTATAAAAAATAATTGCTCATCAATTTGT
TGCAACGAACAGGTCACTATCAGTCAAAATAAAATCATTATTTGCCATCCAGCTGATATCCCCTATAGTG
AGTCGTATTACATGGTCATAGCTGTTTCCTGGCAGCTCTGGCCCGTGTCTCAAAATCTCTGATGTTACAT
TGCACAAGATAAAAATATATCATCATGCCTCCTCTAGACCAGCCAGGACAGAAATGCCTCGACTTCGCTG
CTACCCAAGGTTGCCGGGTGACGCACACCGTGGAAACGGATGAAGGCACGAACCCAGTGGACATAAGCCT
GTTCGGTTCGTAAGCTGTAATGCAAGTAGCGTATGCGCTCACGCAACTGGTCCAGAACCTTGACCGAACG
CAGCGGTGGTAACGGCGCAGTGGCGGTTTTCATGGCTTGTTATGACTGTTTTTTTGGGGTACAGTCTATG
CCTCGGGCATCCAAGCAGCAAGCGCGTTACGCCGTGGGTCGATGTTTGATGTTATGGAGCAGCAACGATG
TTACGCAGCAGGGCAGTCGCCCTAAAACAAAGTTAAACATTATGAGGGAAGCGGTGATCGCCGAAGTATC
GACTCAACTATCAGAGGTAGTTGGCGTCATCGAGCGCCATCTCGAACCGACGTTGCTGGCCGTACATTTG
TACGGCTCCGCAGTGGATGGCGGCCTGAAGCCACACAGTGATATTGATTTGCTGGTTACGGTGACCGTAA
GGCTTGATGAAACAACGCGGCGAGCTTTGATCAACGACCTTTTGGAAACTTCGGCTTCCCCTGGAGAGAG
CGAGATTCTCCGCGCTGTAGAAGTCACCATTGTTGTGCACGACGACATCATTCCGTGGCGTTATCCAGCT
AAGCGCGAACTGCAATTTGGAGAATGGCAGCGCAATGACATTCTTGCAGGTATCTTCGAGCCAGCCACGA
TCGACATTGATCTGGCTATCTTGCTGACAAAAGCAAGAGAACATAGCGTTGCCTTGGTAGGTCCAGCGGC
GGAGGAACTCTTTGATCCGGTTCCTGAACAGGATCTATTTGAGGCGCTAAATGAAACCTTAACGCTATGG
AACTCGCCGCCCGACTGGGCTGGCGATGAGCGAAATGTAGTGCTTACGTTGTCCCGCATTTGGTACAGCG
CAGTAACCGGCAAAATCGCGCCGAAGGATGTCGCTGCCGACTGGGCAATGGAGCGCCTGCCGGCCCAGTA
TCAGCCCGTCATACTTGAAGCTAGACAGGCTTATCTTGGACAAGAAGAAGATCGCTTGGCCTCGCGCGCA
GATCAGTTGGAAGAATTTGTCCACTACGTGAAAGGCGAGATCACCAAGGTAGTCGGCAAATAACCCTCGA
GCCACCCATGACCAAAATCCCTTAACGTGAGTTACGCGTCGTTCCACTGAGCGTCAGACCCCGTAGAAAA
GATCAAAGGATCTTCTTGAGATCCTTTTTTTCTGCGCGTAATCTGCTGCTTGCAAACAAAAAAACCACCG
CTACCAGCGGTGGTTTGTTTGCCGGATCAAGAGCTACCAACTCTTTTTCCGAAGGTAACTGGCTTCAGCA
GAGCGCAGATACCAAATACTGTTCTTCTAGTGTAGCCGTAGTTAGGCCACCACTTCAAGAACTCTGTAGC
ACCGCCTACATACCTCGCTCTGCTAATCCTGTTACCAGTGGCTGCTGCCAGTGGCGATAAGTCGTGTCTT
ACCGGGTTGGACTCAAGACGATAGTTACCGGATAAGGCGCAGCGGTCGGGCTGAACGGGGGGTTCGTGCA
CACAGCCCAGCTTGGAGCGAACG
