Features (pLannotate 1.2.2; 12 found; start..end, strand, type, name):
    717..809     +  CDS            lacI (fragment): lac repressor; lacI; The lac repressor binds to the lac operator to inhibit transcription in E. coli. This inhibition can be relieved by adding lactose or isopropyl-β-D-thiogalactopyranoside (IPTG).
    864..891     -  terminator     rrnB T2 terminator: transcription terminator T2 from the E. coli rrnB gene
   1023..1066    +  terminator     rrnB T1 terminator: Escherichia coli rrnB; transcription terminator T1 from the E. coli rrnB gene
   1113..1149    -  CDS            lacZα (fragment): LacZα fragment of β-galactosidase; lacZ fragment
   1165..1261    +  protein_bind   attL1: mutant version of attL; recombination site for the Gateway® LR reaction LR Clonase™
   1294..1617    +  CDS            NS12_CVHOC: Protein inferred from homology: Swiss-Prot protein existence level 3. May act as membrane-anchoring region for structural proteins during virus assembly, or play a role in membrane association of the viral polymerase during replication. From Human coronavirus OC43 (HCoV-OC43).
   1649..1747    -  protein_bind   attL2: mutant version of attL; recombination site for the Gateway® LR reaction LR Clonase™
   1765..1783    -  promoter       T7 promoter: promoter for bacteriophage T7 RNA polymerase
   1973..1996    +  promoter       Pc promoter (fragment): intI1 (promoter lies within the coding sequence); class 1 integron promoter
   2172..2228    +  CDS            GmR (fragment): gentamycin acetyltransferase; aacC1; confers resistance to gentamycin
   2235..3026    +  CDS            SmR: aminoglycoside adenylyltransferase (Murphy, 1985); aadA; confers resistance to spectinomycin and streptomycin
   3119..534     +  rep_origin     ori (across the origin): high-copy-number ColE1/pMB1/pBR322/pUC origin of replication
>Addgene plasmid #168944 | pEntry_HCoV-OC43-NS12.9 | analyzer sequence | sequence record 327451
CTACCAGCGGTGGTTTGTTTGCCGGATCAAGAGCTACCAACTCTTTTTCCGAAGGTAACTGGCTTCAGCA
GAGCGCAGATACCAAATACTGTCCTTCTAGTGTAGCCGTAGTTAGGCCACCACTTCAAGAACTCTGTAGC
ACCGCCTACATACCTCGCTCTGCTAATCCTGTTACCAGTGGCTGCTGCCAGTGGCGATAAGTCGTGTCTT
ACCGGGTTGGACTCAAGACGATAGTTACCGGATAAGGCGCAGCGGTCGGGCTGAACGGGGGGTTCGTGCA
CACAGCCCAGCTTGGAGCGAACGACCTACACCGAACTGAGATACCTACAGCGTGAGCATTGAGAAAGCGC
CACGCTTCCCGAAGGGAGAAAGGCGGACAGGTATCCGGTAAGCGGCAGGGTCGGAACAGGAGAGCGCACG
AGGGAGCTTCCAGGGGGAAACGCCTGGTATCTTTATAGTCCTGTCGGGTTTCGCCACCTCTGACTTGAGC
GTCGATTTTTGTGATGCTCGTCAGGGGGGCGGAGCCTATGGAAAAACGCCAGCAACGCGGCCTTTTTACG
GTTCCTGGCCTTTTGCTGGCCTTTTGCTCACATGTTCTTTCCTGCGTTATCCCCTGATTCTGTGGATAAC
CGTATTACCGCCTTTGAGTGAGCTGATACCGCTCGCCGCAGCCGAACGACCGAGCGCAGCGAGTCAGTGA
GCGAGGAAGCGGAAGAGCGCCCAATACGCAAACCGCCTCTCCCCGCGCGTTGGCCGATTCATTAATGCAG
CTGGCACGACAGGTTTCCCGACTGGAAAGCGGGCAGTGAGCGCAACGCAATTAATACGCGTACCGCTAGC
CAGGAAGAGTTTGTAGAAACGCAAAAAGGCCATCCGTCAGGATGGCCTTCTGCTTAGTTTGATGCCTGGC
AGTTTATGGCGGGCGTCCTGCCCGCCACCCTCCGGGCCGTTGCTTCACAACGTTCAAATCCGCTCCCGGC
GGATTTGTCCTACTCAGGAGAGCGTTCACCGACAAACAACAGATAAAACGAAAGGCCCAGTCTTCCGACT
GAGCCTTTCGTTTTATTTGATGCCTGGCAGTTCCCTACTCTCGCGTTAACGCTAGCATGGATGTTTTCCC
AGTCACGACGTTGTAAAACGACGGCCAGTCTTAAGCTCGGGCCCCAAATAATGATTTTATTTTGACTGAT
AGTGACCTGTTCGTTGCAACAAATTGATGAGCAATGCTTTTTTATAATGCCAACTTTGTACAAAAAAGCA
GAAGGGCCGTCAAGGCCAGGATCCATGGGATCCGACATTTGGAGACCTGAGAAGAAATATCTCCGTTATA
TTAACGGTTTTAATGTCTCAGAATTAGAAGATGCTTGTTTTAAATTTAACTATCAATTTCCTAAAGTAGG
ATATTGTAGAGTTCCTAGTCATGCTTGGTGCCGTAATCAAGGTAGATTTTGTGCTACATTCACTCTTTAT
GGTAAATCCAAACATTATGATAAATATTTTGGAGTAATAAATGGTTTCACAGCATTCGCTAATACTGTAG
AGGATGCTGTTAACAAACTGGTTTTCTTAGCTGTTGACTTTATTACCTGGCGCAGACAGGAGTTAAATGT
TTATGGCCTTAATTAAGACGCGATCGCGGCCTCATGGGCCCAGCTTTCTTGTACAAAGTTGGCATTATAA
AAAATAATTGCTCATCAATTTGTTGCAACGAACAGGTCACTATCAGTCAAAATAAAATCATTATTTGCCA
TCCAGCTGATATCCCCTATAGTGAGTCGTATTACATGGTCATAGCTGTTTCCTGGCAGCTCTGGCCCGTG
TCTCAAAATCTCTGATGTTACATTGCACAAGATAAAAATATATCATCATGCCTCCTCTAGACCAGCCAGG
ACAGAAATGCCTCGACTTCGCTGCTGCCCAAGGTTGCCGGGTGACGCACACCGTGGAAACGGATGAAGGC
ACGAACCCAGTGGACATAAGCCTGTTCGGTTCGTAAGCTGTAATGCAAGTAGCGTATGCGCTCACGCAAC
TGGTCCAGAACCTTGACCGAACGCAGCGGTGGTAACGGCGCAGTGGCGGTTTTCATGGCTTGTTATGACT
GTTTTTTTGGGGTACAGTCTATGCCTCGGGCATCCAAGCAGCAAGCGCGTTACGCCGTGGGTCGATGTTT
GATGTTATGGAGCAGCAACGATGTTACGCAGCAGGGCAGTCGCCCTAAAACAAAGTTAAACATCATGAGG
GAAGCGGTGATCGCCGAAGTATCGACTCAACTATCAGAGGTAGTTGGCGTCATCGAGCGCCATCTCGAAC
CGACGTTGCTGGCCGTACATTTGTACGGCTCCGCAGTGGATGGCGGCCTGAAGCCACACAGTGATATTGA
TTTGCTGGTTACGGTGACCGTAAGGCTTGATGAAACAACGCGGCGAGCTTTGATCAACGACCTTTTGGAA
ACTTCGGCTTCCCCTGGAGAGAGCGAGATTCTCCGCGCTGTAGAAGTCACCATTGTTGTGCACGACGACA
TCATTCCGTGGCGTTATCCAGCTAAGCGCGAACTGCAATTTGGAGAATGGCAGCGCAATGACATTCTTGC
AGGTATCTTCGAGCCAGCCACGATCGACATTGATCTGGCTATCTTGCTGACAAAAGCAAGAGAACATAGC
GTTGCCTTGGTAGGTCCAGCGGCGGAGGAACTCTTTGATCCGGTTCCTGAACAGGATCTATTTGAGGCGC
TAAATGAAACCTTAACGCTATGGAACTCGCCGCCCGACTGGGCTGGCGATGAGCGAAATGTAGTGCTTAC
GTTGTCCCGCATTTGGTACAGCGCAGTAACCGGCAAAATCGCGCCGAAGGATGTCGCTGCCGACTGGGCA
ATGGAGCGCCTGCCGGCCCAGTATCAGCCCGTCATACTTGAAGCTAGACAGGCTTATCTTGGACAAGAAG
AAGATCGCTTGGCCTCGCGCGCAGATCAGTTGGAAGAATTTGTCCACTACGTGAAAGGCGAGATCACCAA
GGTAGTCGGCAAATAACCCTCGAGCCACCCATGACCAAAATCCCTTAACGTGAGTTACGCGTCGTTCCAC
TGAGCGTCAGACCCCGTAGAAAAGATCAAAGGATCTTCTTGAGATCCTTTTTTTCTGCGCGTAATCTGCT
GCTTGCAAACAAAAAAACCACCG
