>Addgene plasmid #168944 | pEntry_HCoV-OC43-NS12.9 | depositor partial sequence | sequence record 327452 | gene-specific Insert sequence
GACATTTGGAGACCTGAGAAGAAATATCTCCGTTATATTAACGGTTTTAATGTCTCAGAATTAGAAGATG
CTTGTTTTAAATTTAACTATCAATTTCCTAAAGTAGGATATTGTAGAGTTCCTAGTCATGCTTGGTGCCG
TAATCAAGGTAGATTTTGTGCTACATTCACTCTTTATGGTAAATCCAAACATTATGATAAATATTTTGGA
GTAATAAATGGTTTCACAGCATTCGCTAATACTGTAGAGGATGCTGTTAACAAACTGGTTTTCTTAGCTG
TTGACTTTATTACCTGGCGCAGACAGGAGTTAAATGTTTATGGC
